Addgene plasmid #166566: pME-TurboID-NS
Purpose: Multisite Gateway middle entry clone encoding TurboID. Parton lab clone JRP
Depositing lab: Rob Parton. Depositing organization: University of Queensland, Institute for Molecular Bioscience. Publication: In vivo proteomic mapping through GFP-directed proximity-dependent biotin labelling in zebrafish. Xiong Z, Lo HP, McMahon KA, Martel N, Jones A, Hill MM, Parton RG, Hall TE. Elife. 2021 Feb 16;10. pii: 64631. doi: 10.7554/eLife.64631. PubMed 33591275.
Backbone
  Vector backbone: pDONR 221
  Vector type: multisite gateway entry clone
Growth in bacteria
  Bacterial resistance: Kanamycin, 50 μg/mL
  Growth temperature: 37°C
  Growth strain: DH5alpha
  Copy number: High Copy
Gene/Insert
  Gene/Insert name: TurboID
Terms and licenses: Academic/Nonprofit Terms; Industry Terms: Not Available to Industry
How to cite: pME-TurboID-NS was a gift from Rob Parton (Addgene plasmid # 166566 ; http://n2t.net/addgene:166566 ; RRID:Addgene_166566)
