[The description below was written by a language model from this plasmid's Addgene catalogue record and pLannotate feature annotations shown in this document.]
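Description:
pME-TurboID-NS is a Multisite Gateway middle entry clone built on the pDONR 221 backbone, carrying the coding sequence for TurboID, an engineered promiscuous variant of the E. coli biotin ligase BirA used for proximity-dependent biotin labelling. The 3,541 nt plasmid is maintained in E. coli at high copy from a ColE1/pUC-type origin and is selected with kanamycin through an aminoglycoside phosphotransferase (KanR) gene. The automated annotation identifies the insert as birA, which fits TurboID's derivation from that enzyme.

The TurboID open reading frame sits between attL1 and attL2 sites, the recombination sequences recognised in the Gateway LR reaction. The plasmid has no eukaryotic promoter of its own. Expression is meant to come only after recombination with a 5' entry clone supplying a promoter, a 3' entry clone supplying a downstream element, and a destination vector. The "NS" suffix probably denotes "no stop", and the coding feature ends immediately before attL2, which would suit read-through into a C-terminal fusion partner from the 3' entry clone, but the record does not define the suffix. Upstream rrnB T1 and T2 terminators insulate the cassette from read-through transcription in bacteria. A T7 promoter lies just beyond attL2, facing the insert, and the short lacI and lacZα fragments are backbone remnants.

The associated publication describes GFP-directed proximity biotinylation for in vivo proteomic mapping in zebrafish, so this clone serves as a modular building block for assembling TurboID fusion transgenes for such experiments.
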