Features (pLannotate 1.2.2; 10 found; start..end, strand, type, name):
    121..213     +  CDS            lacI (fragment): lac repressor; lacI; The lac repressor binds to the lac operator to inhibit transcription in E. coli. This inhibition can be relieved by adding lactose or isopropyl-β-D-thiogalactopyranoside (IPTG).
    268..295     -  terminator     rrnB T2 terminator: transcription terminator T2 from the E. coli rrnB gene
    427..470     +  terminator     rrnB T1 terminator: Escherichia coli rrnB; transcription terminator T1 from the E. coli rrnB gene
    517..553     -  CDS            lacZα (fragment): LacZα fragment of β-galactosidase; lacZ fragment
    569..668     +  protein_bind   attL1: mutant version of attL; recombination site for the Gateway® LR reaction LR Clonase™
    705..1664    +  CDS            birA: BIRA_ECOLI - Also known as bioR, dhbB. Experimental evidence at protein level: Swiss-Prot protein existence level 1. Acts both as a biotin--[acetyl-CoA-carboxylase] ligase and a biotin-operon repressor. In the presence of ATP, BirA activates biotin to form the BirA-biotinyl-5'-adenylate (BirA-bio-5'-AMP or holoBirA) complex. HoloBirA can either transfer the biotinyl moiety to the biotin carboxyl carrier protein (BCCP) subunit of acetyl-CoA carboxylase, or bind to the biotin operator site and inhibit transcription of the operon. From Escherichia coli (strain K12).
   1666..1765    -  protein_bind   attL2: mutant version of attL; recombination site for the Gateway® LR reaction LR Clonase™
   1783..1801    -  promoter       T7 promoter: promoter for bacteriophage T7 RNA polymerase
   1935..2744    +  CDS            KanR: aminoglycoside phosphotransferase; aph(3')-Ia; confers resistance to kanamycin in bacteria or G418 (Geneticin®) in eukaryotes
   2891..3479    +  rep_origin     ori: high-copy-number ColE1/pMB1/pBR322/pUC origin of replication
>Addgene plasmid #166566 | pME-TurboID-NS | addgene full sequence | sequence record 342325 | Addgene NGS Result
CTTTCCTGCGTTATCCCCTGATTCTGTGGATAACCGTATTACCGCCTTTGAGTGAGCTGATACCGCTCGC
CGCAGCCGAACGACCGAGCGCAGCGAGTCAGTGAGCGAGGAAGCGGAAGAGCGCCCAATACGCAAACCGC
CTCTCCCCGCGCGTTGGCCGATTCATTAATGCAGCTGGCACGACAGGTTTCCCGACTGGAAAGCGGGCAG
TGAGCGCAACGCAATTAATACGCGTACCGCTAGCCAGGAAGAGTTTGTAGAAACGCAAAAAGGCCATCCG
TCAGGATGGCCTTCTGCTTAGTTTGATGCCTGGCAGTTTATGGCGGGCGTCCTGCCCGCCACCCTCCGGG
CCGTTGCTTCACAACGTTCAAATCCGCTCCCGGCGGATTTGTCCTACTCAGGAGAGCGTTCACCGACAAA
CAACAGATAAAACGAAAGGCCCAGTCTTCCGACTGAGCCTTTCGTTTTATTTGATGCCTGGCAGTTCCCT
ACTCTCGCGTTAACGCTAGCATGGATGTTTTCCCAGTCACGACGTTGTAAAACGACGGCCAGTCTTAAGC
TCGGGCCCCAAATAATGATTTTATTTTGACTGATAGTGACCTGTTCGTTGCAACAAATTGATGAGCAATG
CTTTTTTATAATGCCAACTTTGTACAAAAAAGCAGGCTGCCACCATGGAGCAGAAACTGATAAGCGAAGA
GGACCTGAAAGACAATACAGTCCCCTTGAAGCTGATTGCCCTTCTGGCAAATGGCGAATTCCACAGCGGG
GAGCAACTGGGCGAAACGTTGGGCATGAGTAGAGCAGCGATAAACAAACATATACAAACGCTGAGGGATT
GGGGTGTAGACGTGTTCACCGTTCCGGGCAAGGGCTATAGTTTGCCCGAACCGATACCACTTCTGAACGC
CAAACAAATATTGGGTCAACTGGATGGAGGATCAGTAGCAGTTCTTCCTGTGGTCGACTCTACTAACCAA
TATCTGCTGGATCGGATCGGGGAACTGAAATCTGGCGATGCATGCATAGCTGAGTACCAGCAGGCTGGAC
GGGGATCTCGAGGAAGGAAATGGTTTTCCCCGTTTGGGGCCAACCTCTATCTCTCTATGTTCTGGAGGTT
GAAACGTGGCCCTGCTGCCATCGGCTTGGGGCCTGTCATTGGTATTGTTATGGCGGAGGCGTTGCGTAAA
CTTGGAGCGGATAAAGTGAGGGTTAAATGGCCAAACGATTTGTATCTTCAAGACCGCAAGTTGGCTGGTA
TACTGGTAGAACTCGCAGGGATTACAGGAGATGCGGCTCAGATTGTGATCGGTGCCGGTATTAACGTCGC
GATGCGTAGGGTAGAGGAGTCCGTGGTCAATCAGGGTTGGATTACGCTGCAAGAGGCTGGAATCAATCTC
GACAGAAACACACTTGCAGCCACGCTTATTCGGGAATTGAGGGCTGCTCTTGAACTTTTTGAACAGGAAG
GGTTGGCACCTTACCTGCCGCGCTGGGAAAAGCTGGATAATTTCATAAATCGGCCCGTCAAGCTCATAAT
CGGGGACAAGGAAATTTTCGGCATATCACGCGGCATCGACAAGCAGGGGGCACTGCTGTTGGAACAGGAC
GGAGTCATAAAGCCCTGGATGGGTGGTGAGATTAGCCTTCGATCTGCGGAGAAACACCCAGCTTTCTTGT
ACAAAGTTGGCATTATAAGAAAGCATTGCTTATCAATTTGTTGCAACGAACAGGTCACTATCAGTCAAAA
TAAAATCATTATTTGCCATCCAGCTGATATCCCCTATAGTGAGTCGTATTACATGGTCATAGCTGTTTCC
TGGCAGCTCTGGCCCGTGTCTCAAAATCTCTGATGTTACATTGCACAAGATAAAAATATATCATCATGAA
CAATAAAACTGTCTGCTTACATAAACAGTAATACAAGGGGTGTTATGAGCCATATTCAACGGGAAACGTC
GAGGCCGCGATTAAATTCCAACATGGATGCTGATTTATATGGGTATAAATGGGCTCGCGATAATGTCGGG
CAATCAGGTGCGACAATCTATCGCTTGTATGGGAAGCCCGATGCGCCAGAGTTGTTTCTGAAACATGGCA
AAGGTAGCGTTGCCAATGATGTTACAGATGAGATGGTCAGACTAAACTGGCTGACGGAATTTATGCCTCT
TCCGACCATCAAGCATTTTATCCGTACTCCTGATGATGCATGGTTACTCACCACTGCGATCCCCGGAAAA
ACAGCATTCCAGGTATTAGAAGAATATCCTGATTCAGGTGAAAATATTGTTGATGCGCTGGCAGTGTTCC
TGCGCCGGTTGCATTCGATTCCTGTTTGTAATTGTCCTTTTAACAGCGATCGCGTATTTCGTCTCGCTCA
GGCGCAATCACGAATGAATAACGGTTTGGTTGATGCGAGTGATTTTGATGACGAGCGTAATGGCTGGCCT
GTTGAACAAGTCTGGAAAGAAATGCATAAACTTTTGCCATTCTCACCGGATTCAGTCGTCACTCATGGTG
ATTTCTCACTTGATAACCTTATTTTTGACGAGGGGAAATTAATAGGTTGTATTGATGTTGGACGAGTCGG
AATCGCAGACCGATACCAGGATCTTGCCATCCTATGGAACTGCCTCGGTGAGTTTTCTCCTTCATTACAG
AAACGGCTTTTTCAAAAATATGGTATTGATAATCCTGATATGAATAAATTGCAGTTTCATTTGATGCTCG
ATGAGTTTTTCTAATCAGAATTGGTTAATTGGTTGTAACACTGGCAGAGCATTACGCTGACTTGACGGGA
CGGCGCAAGCTCATGACCAAAATCCCTTAACGTGAGTTACGCGTCGTTCCACTGAGCGTCAGACCCCGTA
GAAAAGATCAAAGGATCTTCTTGAGATCCTTTTTTTCTGCGCGTAATCTGCTGCTTGCAAACAAAAAAAC
CACCGCTACCAGCGGTGGTTTGTTTGCCGGATCAAGAGCTACCAACTCTTTTTCCGAAGGTAACTGGCTT
CAGCAGAGCGCAGATACCAAATACTGTTCTTCTAGTGTAGCCGTAGTTAGGCCACCACTTCAAGAACTCT
GTAGCACCGCCTACATACCTCGCTCTGCTAATCCTGTTACCAGTGGCTGCTGCCAGTGGCGATAAGTCGT
GTCTTACCGGGTTGGACTCAAGACGATAGTTACCGGATAAGGCGCAGCGGTCGGGCTGAACGGGGGGTTC
GTGCACACAGCCCAGCTTGGAGCGAACGACCTACACCGAACTGAGATACCTACAGCGTGAGCTATGAGAA
AGCGCCACGCTTCCCGAAGGGAGAAAGGCGGACAGGTATCCGGTAAGCGGCAGGGTCGGAACAGGAGAGC
GCACGAGGGAGCTTCCAGGGGGAAACGCCTGGTATCTTTATAGTCCTGTCGGGTTTCGCCACCTCTGACT
TGAGCGTCGATTTTTGTGATGCTCGTCAGGGGGGCGGAGCCTATGGAAAAACGCCAGCAACGCGGCCTTT
TTACGGTTCCTGGCCTTTTGCTGGCCTTTTGCTCACATGTT
